>Addgene plasmid #124097 | pcDNA3.1-Blue_CaMBI | depositor full sequence | sequence record 236114 | pcDNA3.1-Blue_CaMBI sequence 7392 bps
GACGGATCGGGAGATCAATTCTGCAGGAATCTAGTTATTAATAGTAATCAATTACGGGGTCATTAGTTCA
TAGCCCATATATGGAGTTCCGCGTTACATAACTTACGGTAAATGGCCCGCCTGGCTGACCGCCCAACGAC
CCCCGCCCATTGACGTCAATAATGACGTATGTTCCCATAGTAACGCCAATAGGGACTTTCCATTGACGTC
AATGGGTGGAGTATTTACGGTAAACTGCCCACTTGGCAGTACATCAAGTGTATCATATGCCAAGTACGCC
CCCTATTGACGTCAATGACGGTAAATGGCCCGCCTGGCATTATGCCCAGTACATGACCTTATGGGACTTT
CCTACTTGGCAGTACATCTACGTATTAGTCATCGCTATTACCATGGTCGAGGTGAGCCCCACGTTCTGCT
TCACTCTCCCCATCTCCCCCCCCTCCCCACCCCCAATTTTGTATTTATTTATTTTTTAATTATTTTGTGC
AGCGATGGGGGCGGGGGGGGGGGGCGCGCGCCAGGCGGGGCGGGGCGGGGCGAGGGGCGGGGCGGGGCGA
GGCGGAGAGGTGCGGCGGCAGCCAATCAGAGCGGCGCGCTCCGAAAGTTTCCTTTTATGGCGAGGCGGCG
GCGGCGGCGGCCCTATAAAAAGCGAAGCGCGCGGCGGGCGGGAGTCGCTGCGCGCTGCCTTCGCCCCGTG
CCCCGCTCCGCCGCCGCCTCGCGCCGCCCGCCCCGGCTCTGACTGACCGCGTTACTCCCACAGGTGAGCG
GGCGGGACGGCCCTTCTCCTCCGGGCTGTAATTAGCGCTTGGTTTAATGACGGCTTGTTTCTTTTCTGTG
GCTGCGTGAAAGCCTTGAGGGGCTCCGGGAGGGCCCTTTGTGCGGGGGGAGCGGCTCGGGGGGTGCGTGC
GTGTGTGTGTGCGTGGGGAGCGCCGCGTGCGGCTCCGCGCTGCCCGGCGGCTGTGAGCGCTGCGGGCGCG
GCGCGGGGCTTTGTGCGCTCCGCAGTGTGCGCGAGGGGAGCGCGGCCGGGGGCGGTGCCCCGCGGTGCGG
GGGGGGCTGCGAGGGGAACAAAGGCTGCGTGCGGGGTGTGTGCGTGGGGGGGTGAGCAGGGGGTGTGGGC
GCGTCGGTCGGGCTGCAACCCCCCCTGCACCCCCCTCCCCGAGTTGCTGAGCACGGCCCGGCTTCGGGTG
CGGGGCTCCGTACGGGGCGTGGCGCGGGGCTCGCCGTGCCGGGCGGGGGGTGGCGGCAGGTGGGGGTGCC
GGGCGGGGCGGGGCCGCCTCGGGCCGGGGAGGGCTCGGGGGAGGGGCGCGGCGGCCCCCGGAGCGCCGGC
GGCTGTCGAGGCGCGGCGAGCCGCAGCCATTGCCTTTTATGGTAATCGTGCGAGAGGGCGCAGGGACTTC
CTTTGTCCCAAATCTGTGCGGAGCCGAAATCTGGGAGGCGCCGCCGCACCCCCTCTAGCGGGCGCGGGGC
GAAGCGGTGCGGCGCCGGCAGGAAGGAAATGGGCGGGGAGGGCCTTCGTGCGTCGCCGCGCCGCCGTCCC
CTTCTCCCTCTCCAGCCTCGGGGCTGTCCGCGGGGGGACGGCTGCCTTCGGGGGGGACGGGGCAGGGCGG
GGTTCGGCTTCTGGCGTGTGACCGGCGGCTCTAGAGCCTCTGCTAACCATGTTCATGCCTTCTTCTTTTT
CCTACAGCTCCTGGGCAACGTGCTGGTTATTGTGCTGTCTCATCATTTTGGCAAAGAATTGATTTGATAC
CGCGGGCCCGGGATCAGCTTGGTACCGCCACCATGGTCTTCACACTCGAAGATTTCGTTGGGGACTGGCG
ACAGACAGCCGGCTACAACCTGGACCAAGTCCTTGAACAGGGAGGTGTGTCCAGTTTGTTTCAGAATCTC
GGGGTGTCCGTAACTCCGATCCAAAGGATTGTCCTGAGCGGTGAAAATGGGCTGAAGATCGACATCCATG
TCATCATCCCGTATGAAGGTCTGAGCGGCGACCAAATGGGCCAGATCGAAAAAATTTTTAAGGTGGTGTA
CCCTGTGGATGATCATCACTTTAAGGTGATCCTGCACTATGGCACACTGGTAATCGACGGGGTTACGCCG
AACATGATCGACTATTTCGGACGGCCGTATGAAGGCATCGCCGTGTTCGACGGCAAAAAGATCACTGTAA
CAGGGACCCTGATTATGCATGACCAACTGACAGAAGAGCAGATTGCAGAGTTCAAAGAAGCCTTCTCATT
ATTCGACAAGGATGGGGACGGCACCATCACCACAAAGGAACTTGGCACCGTTATGAGGTCGCTTGGACAA
AACCCAACGGAAGCAGAATTGCAGGATATGATCAATGAAGTCGATGCTGATGGCAATGGAACGATTTACT
TTCCTGAATTTCTTACTATGATGGCTAGAAAAATGAAGGACACAGACAGCGAAGAGGAAATCCGAGAAGC
ATTCCGTGTTTTTGACAAGGATGGGAACGGCTACATCAGCGCTGCTCAGTTACGTCACGTCATGACAAAC
CTCGGGGAGAAGTTAACAGATGAAGAAGTTGATGAAATGATAAGGGAAGCAGATATCGATGGTGATGGCC
AAGTAAACTATGAAGAGTTTGTACAAATGATGACAGCAAAGGGTGGCGGGTCAAAGAGGCGCTGGAAGAA
AAACTTCATTGCCGTCAGCGCTGCCAACCGGTTCAAGAAGATCTCCAGCTCCGGGGCACTGGAGCTCTGG
AACGGCAACAAAATTATCGACGAGCGCCTGATCAACCCCGACGGCTCCCTGCTGTTCCGAGTAACCATCA
ACGGAGTGACCGGCTGGCGGCTGTGCGAACGCATTCTGGCGTAATGAATTCTGCAGATATCCAGCACAGT
GGCGGCCGCTCGAGGTCACCCATTCGAACAAAAACTCATCTCAGAAGAGGATCTGAATATGCATACCGGT
CATCATCACCATCACCATTGAGTTTAAACCCGCTGATCAGCCTCGACTGTGCCTTCTAGTTGCCAGCCAT
CTGTTGTTTGCCCCTCCCCCGTGCCTTCCTTGACCCTGGAAGGTGCCACTCCCACTGTCCTTTCCTAATA
AAATGAGGAAATTGCATCGCATTGTCTGAGTAGGTGTCATTCTATTCTGGGGGGTGGGGTGGGGCAGGAC
AGCAAGGGGGAGGATTGGGAAGACAATAGCAGGCATGCTGGGGATGCGGTGGGCTCTATGGCTTCTGAGG
CGGAAAGAACCAGCTGGGGCTCTAGGGGGTATCCCC
[124 nt withheld, positions 3257-3380]
C
[91 nt withheld, positions 3382-3472]
A
[49 nt withheld, positions 3474-3522]
CCTTTGACGTTGGAGTCCACGTTCTTT
[37 nt withheld, positions 3550-3586]
ACCCTATCTCGGTCTATTCTTTTGATTTATAAGGGATTTTGCCGATTTCGGCCTATTGGTTAAAAAATGA
GCTGATTTAACAAAAATTTAACGCGAATTAATTCTGTGGAATGTGTGTCAGTTAGGGTGTGGAAAGTCCC
CAGGCTCCCCAGCAGGCAGAAGTATGCAAAGCATGCATCTCAATTAGTCAGCAACCAGGTGTGGAAAGTC
CCCAGGCTCCCCAGCAGGCAGAAGTATGCAAAGCATGCATCTCAATTAGTCAGCAACCATAGTCCCGCCC
CTAACTCCGCCCATCCCGCCCCTAACTCCGCCCAGTTCCGCCCATTCTCCGCCCCATGGCTGACTAATTT
TTTTTATTTATGCAGAGGCCGAGGCCGCCTCTGCCTCTGAGCTATTCCAGAAGTAGTGAGGAGGCTTTTT
TGGAGGCCTAGGCTTTTGCAAAAAGCTCCCGGGAGCTTGTATATCCATTTTCGGATCTGATCAAGAGACA
GGATGAGGATCGTTTCGCATGATTGAACAAGATGGATTGCACGCAGGTTCTCCGGCCGCTTGGGTGGAGA
GGCTATTCGGCTATGACTGGGCACAACAGACAATCGGCTGCTCTGATGCCGCCGTGTTCCGGCTGTCAGC
GCAGGGGCGCCCGGTTCTTTTTGTCAAGACCGACCTGTCCGGTGCCCTGAATGAACTGCAGGACGAGGCA
GCGCGGCTATCGTGGCTGGCCACGACGGGCGTTCCTTGCGCAGCTGTGCTCGACGTTGTCACTGAAGCGG
GAAGGGACTGGCTGCTATTGGGCGAAGTGCCGGGGCAGGATCTCCTGTCATCTCACCTTGCTCCTGCCGA
GAAAGTATCCATCATGGCTGATGCAATGCGGCGGCTGCATACGCTTGATCCGGCTACCTGCCCATTCGAC
CACCAAGCGAAACATCGCATCGAGCGAGCACGTACTCGGATGGAAGCCGGTCTTGTCGATCAGGATGATC
TGGACGAAGAGCATCAGGGGCTCGCGCCAGCCGAACTGTTCGCCAGGCTCAAGGCGCGCATGCCCGACGG
CGAGGATCTCGTCGTGACCCATGGCGATGCCTGCTTGCCGAATATCATGGTGGAAAATGGCCGCTTTTCT
GGATTCATCGACTGTGGCCGGCTGGGTGTGGCGGACCGCTATCAGGACATAGCGTTGGCTACCCGTGATA
TTGCTGAAGAGCTTGGCGGCGAATGGGCTGACCGCTTCCTCGTGCTTTACGGTATCGCCGCTCCCGATTC
GCAGCGCATCGCCTTCTATCGCCTTCTTGACGAGTTCTTCTGAGCGGGACTCTGGGGTTCGCGAAATGAC
CGACCAAGCGACGCCCAACCTGCCATCACGAGATTTCGATTCCACCGCCGCCTTCTATGAAAGGTTGGGC
TTCGGAATCGTTTTCCGGGACGCCGGCTGGATGATCCTCCAGCGCGGGGATCTCATGCTGGAGTTCTTCG
CCCACCCCAACTTGTTTATTGCAGCTTATAATGGTTACAAATAAAGCAATAGCATCACAAATTTCACAAA
TAAAGCATTTTTTTCACTGCATTCTAGTTGTGGTTTGTCCAAACTCATCAATGTATCTTATCATGTCTGT
ATACCGTCGACCTCTAGCTAGAGCTTGGCGTAATCATGGTCATAGCTGTTTCCTGTGTGAAATTGTTATC
CGCTCACAATTCCACACAACATACGAGCCGGAAGCATAAAGTGTAAAGCCTGGGGTGCCTAATGAGTGAG
CTAACTCACATTAATTGCGTTGCGCTCACTGCCCGCTTTCCAGTCGGGAAACCTGTCGTGCCAGCTGCAT
TAATGAATCGGCCAACGCGCGGGGAGAGGCGGTTTGCGTATTGGGCGCTCTTCCGCTTCCTCGCTCACTG
ACTCGCTGCGCTCGGTCGTTCGGCTGCGGCGAGCGGTATCAGCTCACTCAAAGGCGGTAATACGGTTATC
CACAGAATCAGGGGATAACGCAGGAAAGAACATGTGAGCAAAAGGCCAGCAAAAGGCCAGGAACCGTAAA
AAGGCCGCGTTGCTGGCGTTTTTCCATAGGCTCCGCCCCCCTGACGAGCATCACAAAAATCGACGCTCAA
GTCAGAGGTGGCGAAACCCGACAGGACTATAAAGATACCAGGCGTTTCCCCCTGGAAGCTCCCTCGTGCG
CTCTCCTGTTCCGACCCTGCCGCTTACCGGATACCTGTCCGCCTTTCTCCCTTCGGGAAGCGTGGCGCTT
TCTCATAGCTCACGCTGTAGGTATCTCAGTTCGGTGTAGGTCGTTCGCTCCAAGCTGGGCTGTGTGCACG
AACCCCCCGTTCAGCCCGACCGCTGCGCCTTATCCGGTAACTATCGTCTTGAGTCCAACCCGGTAAGACA
CGACTTATCGCCACTGGCAGCAGCCACTGGTAACAGGATTAGCAGAGCGAGGTATGTAGGCGGTGCTACA
GAGTTCTTGAAGTGGTGGCCTAACTACGGCTACACTAGAAGAACAGTATTTGGTATCTGCGCTCTGCTGA
AGCCAGTTACCTTCGGAAAAAGAGTTGGTAGCTCTTGATCCGGCAAACAAACCACCGCTGGTAGCGGTGG
TTTTTTTGTTTGCAAGCAGCAGATTACGCGCAGAAAAAAAGGATCTCAAGAAGATCCTTTGATCTTTTCT
ACGGGGTCTGACGCTCAGTGGAACGAAAACTCACGTTAAGGGATTTTGGTCATGAGATTATCAAAAAGGA
TCTTCACCTAGATCCTTTTAAATTAAAAATGAAGTTTTAAATCAATCTAAAGTATATATGAGTAAACTTG
GTCTGACAGTTACCAATGCTTAATCAGTGAGGCACCTATCTCAGCGATCTGTCTATTTCGTTCATCCATA
GTTGCCTGACTCCCCGTCGTGTAGATAACTACGATACGGGAGGGCTTACCATCTGGCCCCAGTGCTGCAA
TGATACCGCGAGACCCACGCTCACCGGCTCCAGATTTATCAGCAATAAACCAGCCAGCCGGAAGGGCCGA
GCGCAGAAGTGGTCCTGCAACTTTATCCGCCTCCATCCAGTCTATTAATTGTTGCCGGGAAGCTAGAGTA
AGTAGTTCGCCAGTTAATAGTTTGCGCAACGTTGTTGCCATTGCTACAGGCATCGTGGTGTCACGCTCGT
CGTTTGGTATGGCTTCATTCAGCTCCGGTTCCCAACGATCAAGGCGAGTTACATGATCCCCCATGTTGTG
CAAAAAAGCGGTTAGCTCCTTCGGTCCTCCGATCGTTGTCAGAAGTAAGTTGGCCGCAGTGTTATCACTC
ATGGTTATGGCAGCACTGCATAATTCTCTTACTGTCATGCCATCCGTAAGATGCTTTTCTGTGACTGGTG
AGTACTCAACCAAGTCATTCTGAGAATAGTGTATGCGGCGACCGAGTTGCTCTTGCCCGGCGTCAATACG
GGATAATACCGCGCCACATAGCAGAACTTTAAAAGTGCTCATCATTGGAAAACGTTCTTCGGGGCGAAAA
CTCTCAAGGATCTTACCGCTGTTGAGATCCAGTTCGATGTAACCCACTCGTGCACCCAACTGATCTTCAG
CATCTTTTACTTTCACCAGCGTTTCTGGGTGAGCAAAAACAGGAAGGCAAAATGCCGCAAAAAAGGGAAT
AAGGGCGACACGGAAATGTTGAATACTCATACTCTTCCTTTTTCAATATTATTGAAGCATTTATCAGGGT
TATTGTCTCATGAGCGGATACATATTTGAATGTATTTAGAAAAATAAACAAATAGGGGTTCCGCGCACAT
TTCCCCGAAAAGTGCCACCTGACGTC
Features (pLannotate 1.2.2; 22 found; start..end, strand, type, name):
     92..395     +  enhancer       CMV enhancer: human cytomegalovirus immediate early enhancer
    397..670     +  promoter       chicken β-actin promoter: No description available
    671..1687    +  intron         chimeric intron: chimera between introns from chicken β-actin and rabbit β-globin
   1748..1765    +  misc_feature   MCS (fragment): multiple cloning site
   1783..2181    +  CDS            Nluc (fragment): NanoLuc® luciferase human codon-optimized
   2185..2631    +  CDS            CALMA_HALRO: Experimental evidence at protein level: Swiss-Prot protein existence level 1. Calmodulin mediates the control of a large number of enzymes, ion channels and other proteins by Ca(2+). Among the enzymes to be stimulated by the calmodulin-Ca(2+) complex are a number of protein kinases and phosphatases. From Halocynthia roretzi (Sea squirt) (Cynthia roretzi).
   2644..2721    +  CDS            MYLK2 (fragment): MYLK2_HUMAN - Experimental evidence at protein level: Swiss-Prot protein existence level 1. Implicated in the level of global muscle contraction and cardiac function. Phosphorylates a specific serine in the N-terminus of a myosin light chain. From Homo sapiens (Human).
   2728..2844    +  CDS            Nluc (fragment): NanoLuc® luciferase human codon-optimized
   2987..3211    +  polyA_signal   bGH poly(A) signal: bovine growth hormone polyadenylation signal
   3215..3236    +  promoter       SV40 promoter (fragment): SV40 enhancer and early promoter
   3257..3685    +  rep_origin     f1 ori (sequence partly withheld): f1 bacteriophage origin of replication; arrow indicates direction of (+) strand synthesis
   3699..4028    +  promoter       SV40 promoter: SV40 enhancer and early promoter
   4095..4886    +  CDS            neo: KKA2_KLEPN - Also known as kan, nptII. Experimental evidence at protein level: Swiss-Prot protein existence level 1. Resistance to kanamycin, neomycin, paromomycin, ribostamycin, butirosin and gentamicin B. From Klebsiella pneumoniae.
   4912..5070    +  CDS            ble (fragment): BLE_KLEPN - Experimental evidence at protein level: Swiss-Prot protein existence level 1. Binding protein with a strong affinity to the bleomycin family of antibiotics. Binds to CL990; an antimitotic-antibiotic compound. From Klebsiella pneumoniae.
   5065..5186    +  polyA_signal   SV40 poly(A) signal: SV40 polyadenylation signal
   5259..5275    -  protein_bind   lac operator: The lac repressor binds to the lac operator to inhibit transcription in E. coli. This inhibition can be relieved by adding lactose or isopropyl-β-D-thiogalactopyranoside (IPTG). lac repressor encoded by lacI
   5283..5313    -  promoter       lac promoter: promoter for the E. coli lac operon
   5328..5349    -  protein_bind   CAP binding site: CAP binding activates transcription in the presence of cAMP. E. coli catabolite activator protein
   5362..5454    -  CDS            lacI (fragment): lac repressor; lacI; The lac repressor binds to the lac operator to inhibit transcription in E. coli. This inhibition can be relieved by adding lactose or isopropyl-β-D-thiogalactopyranoside (IPTG).
   5637..6225    -  rep_origin     ori: high-copy-number ColE1/pMB1/pBR322/pUC origin of replication
   6396..7256    -  CDS            AmpR: β-lactamase; bla; confers resistance to ampicillin, carbenicillin, and related antibiotics
   7257..7361    -  promoter       AmpR promoter: bla
