>Addgene plasmid #124097 | pcDNA3.1-Blue_CaMBI | addgene full sequence | sequence record 240513 | Addgene NGS Result
GACGGATCGGGAGATCAATTCTGCAGGAATCTAGTTATTAATAGTAATCAATTACGGGGTCATTAGTTCA
TAGCCCATATATGGAGTTCCGCGTTACATAACTTACGGTAAATGGCCCGCCTGGCTGACCGCCCAACGAC
CCCCGCCCATTGACGTCAATAATGACGTATGTTCCCATAGTAACGCCAATAGGGACTTTCCATTGACGTC
AATGGGTGGAGTATTTACGGTAAACTGCCCACTTGGCAGTACATCAAGTGTATCATATGCCAAGTACGCC
CCCTATTGACGTCAATGACGGTAAATGGCCCGCCTGGCATTATGCCCAGTACATGACCTTATGGGACTTT
CCTACTTGGCAGTACATCTACGTATTAGTCATCGCTATTACCATGGTCGAGGTGAGCCCCACGTTCTGCT
TCACTCTCCCCATCTCCCCCCCCCTCCCCACCCCCAATTTTGTATTTATTTATTTTTTAATTATTTTGTG
CAGCGATGGGGGCGGGGGGGGGGGGNSGSGCGCCRGGCGGGGSGGGGSGGGGSGRGGGGSGGGGSGGGGS
GAGGCGGAGAGGTGCGGCGGCAGCCAATCAGAGCGGCGCGCTCCGAAAGTTTCCTTTTATGGCGAGGCGG
CGGCGGCGGCGGCCCTATAAAAAGCGAAGCGCGCGGCGGGCGGGAGTCGCTGCGCGCTGCCTTCGCCCCG
TGCCCCGCTCCGCCGCCGCCTCGCGCCGCCCGCCCCGGCTCTGACTGACCGCGTTACTCCCACAGGTGAG
CGGGCGGGACGGCCCTTCTCCTCCGGGCTGTAATTAGCGCTTGGTTTAATGACGGCTTGTTTCTTTTCTG
TGGCTGCGTGAAAGCCTTGAGGGGCTCCGGGAGGGCCCTTTGTGCGGGGGGAGCGGCTCGGGGGGTGCGT
GCGTGTGTGTGTGCGTGGGGAGCGCCGCGTGCGGCTCCGCGCTGCCCGGCGGCTGTGAGCGCTGCGGGCG
CGGCGCGGGGCTTTGTGCGCTCCGCAGTGTGCGCGAGGGGAGCGCGGCCGGGGGCGGTGCCCCGCGGTGC
GGGGGGGGCTGCGAGGGGAACAAAGGCTGCGTGCGGGGTGTGTGCGTGGGGGGGTGAGCAGGGGGTGTGG
GCGCGTCGGTCGGGCTGCAACCCCCCCTGCACCCCCCTCCCCGAGTTGCTGAGCACGGCCCGGCTTCGGG
TGCGGGGCTCCGTACGGGGCGTGGCGCGGGGCTCGCCGTGCCGGGCGGGGGGTGGCGGCAGGTGGGGGTG
CCGGGCGGGGCGGGGCCGCCTCGGGCCGGGGRGGGCTCGGGGGAGGGGCGCGGCGGCCCCCGGAGCGCCG
GCGGCTGTCGAGGCGCGGCGAGCCGCAGCCATTGCCTTTTATGGTAATCGTGCGAGAGGGCGCAGGGACT
TCCTTTGTCCCAAATCTGTGCGGAGCCGAAATCTGGGAGGCGCCGCCGCACCCCCTCTAGCGGGCGCGGG
GCGAAGCGGTGCGGCGCCGGCAGGAAGGAAATGGGCGGGGAGGGCCTTCGTGCGTCGCCGCGCCGCCGTC
CCCTTCTCCCTCTCCAGCCTCGGGGCTGTCCGCGGGGGGACGGCTGCCTTCGGGGGGGACGGGGCAGGGC
GGGGTTCGGCTTCTGGCGTGTGACCGGCGGCTCTAGAGCCTCTGCTAACCATGTTCATGCCTTCTTCTTT
TTCCTACAGCTCCTGGGCAACGTGCTGGTTATTGTGCTGTCTCATCATTTTGGCAAAGAATTGATTTGAT
ACCGCGGGCCCGGGATCAGCTTGGTACCGCCACCATGGTCTTCACACTCGAAGATTTCGTTGGGGACTGG
CGACAGACAGCCGGCTACAACCTGGACCAAGTCCTTGAACAGGGAGGTGTGTCCAGTTTGTTTCAGAATC
TCGGGGTGTCCGTAACTCCGATCCAAAGGATTGTCCTGAGCGGTGAAAATGGGCTGAAGATCGACATCCA
TGTCATCATCCCGTATGAAGGTCTGAGCGGCGACCAAATGGGCCAGATCGAAAAAATTTTTAAGGTGGTG
TACCCTGTGGATGATCATCACTTTAAGGTGATCCTGCACTATGGCACACTGGTAATCGACGGGGTTACGC
CGAACATGATCGACTATTTCGGACGGCCGTATGAAGGCATCGCCGTGTTCGACGGCAAAAAGATCACTGT
AACAGGGACCCTGATTATGCATGACCAACTGACAGAAGAGCAGATTGCAGAGTTCAAAGAAGCCTTCTCA
TTATTCGACAAGGATGGGGACGGCACCATCACCACAAAGGAACTTGGCACCGTTATGAGGTCGCTTGGAC
AAAACCCAACGGAAGCAGAATTGCAGGATATGATCAATGAAGTCGATGCTGATGGCAATGGAACGATTTA
CTTTCCTGAATTTCTTACTATGATGGCTAGAAAAATGAAGGACACAGACAGCGAAGAGGAAATCCGAGAA
GCATTCCGTGTTTTTGACAAGGATGGGAACGGCTACATCAGCGCTGCTCAGTTACGTCACGTCATGACAA
ACCTCGGGGAGAAGTTAACAGATGAAGAAGTTGATGAAATGATAAGGGAAGCAGATATCGATGGTGATGG
CCAAGTAAACTATGAAGAGTTTGTACAAATGATGACAGCAAAGGGTGGCGGGTCAAAGAGGCGCTGGAAG
AAAAACTTCATTGCCGTCAGCGCTGCCAACCGGTTCAAGAAGATCTCCAGCTCCGGGGCACTGGAGCTCT
GGAACGGCAACAAAATTATCGACGAGCGCCTGATCAACCCCGACGGCTCCCTGCTGTTCCGAGTAACCAT
CAACGGAGTGACCGGCTGGCGGCTGTGCGAACGCATTCTGGCGTAATGAATTCTGCAGATATCCAGCACA
GTGGCGGCCGCTCGAGGTCACCCATTCGAACAAAAACTCATCTCAGAAGAGGATCTGAATATGCATACCG
GTCATCATCACCATCACCATTGAGTTTAAACCCGCTGATCAGCCTCGACTGTGCCTTCTAGTTGCCAGCC
ATCTGTTGTTTGCCCCTCCCCCGTGCCTTCCTTGACCCTGGAAGGTGCCACTCCCACTGTCCTTTCCTAA
TAAAATGAGGAAATTGCATCGCATTGTCTGAGTAGGTGTCATTCTATTCTGGGGGGTGGGGTGGGGCAGG
ACAGCAAGGGGGAGGATTGGGAAGACAATAGCAGGCATGCTGGGGATGCGGTGGGCTCTATGGCTTCTGA
GGCGGAAAGAACCAGCTGGGGCTCTAGGGGGTATCCCC
[124 nt withheld, positions 3259-3382]
C
[91 nt withheld, positions 3384-3474]
A
[49 nt withheld, positions 3476-3524]
CCTTTGACGTTGGAGTCCACGTTCTTT
[37 nt withheld, positions 3552-3588]
ACCCTATCTCGGTCTATTCTTTTGATTTATAAGGGATTTTGCCGATTTCGGCCTATTGGTTAAAAAATGA
GCTGATTTAACAAAAATTTAACGCGAATTAATTCTGTGGAATGTGTGTCAGTTAGGGTGTGGAAAGTCCC
CAGGCTCCCCAGCAGGCAGAAGTATGCAAAGCATGCATCTCAATTAGTCAGCAACCAGGTGTGGAAAGTC
CCCAGGCTCCCCAGCAGGCAGAAGTATGCAAAGCATGCATCTCAATTAGTCAGCAACCATAGTCCCGCCC
CTAACTCCGCCCATCCCGCCCCTAACTCCGCCCAGTTCCGCCCATTCTCCGCCCCATGGCTGACTAATTT
TTTTTATTTATGCAGAGGCCGAGGCCGCCTCTGCCTCTGAGCTATTCCAGAAGTAGTGAGGAGGCTTTTT
TGGAGGCCTAGGCTTTTGCAAAAAGCTCCCGGGAGCTTGTATATCCATTTTCGGATCTGATCAAGAGACA
GGATGAGGATCGTTTCGCATGATTGAACAAGATGGATTGCACGCAGGTTCTCCGGCCGCTTGGGTGGAGA
GGCTATTCGGCTATGACTGGGCACAACAGACAATCGGCTGCTCTGATGCCGCCGTGTTCCGGCTGTCAGC
GCAGGGGCGCCCGGTTCTTTTTGTCAAGACCGACCTGTCCGGTGCCCTGAATGAACTGCAGGACGAGGCA
GCGCGGCTATCGTGGCTGGCCACGACGGGCGTTCCTTGCGCAGCTGTGCTCGACGTTGTCACTGAAGCGG
GAAGGGACTGGCTGCTATTGGGCGAAGTGCCGGGGCAGGATCTCCTGTCATCTCACCTTGCTCCTGCCGA
GAAAGTATCCATCATGGCTGATGCAATGCGGCGGCTGCATACGCTTGATCCGGCTACCTGCCCATTCGAC
CACCAAGCGAAACATCGCATCGAGCGAGCACGTACTCGGATGGAAGCCGGTCTTGTCGATCAGGATGATC
TGGACGAAGAGCATCAGGGGCTCGCGCCAGCCGAACTGTTCGCCAGGCTCAAGGCGCGCATGCCCGACGG
CGAGGATCTCGTCGTGACCCATGGCGATGCCTGCTTGCCGAATATCATGGTGGAAAATGGCCGCTTTTCT
GGATTCATCGACTGTGGCCGGCTGGGTGTGGCGGACCGCTATCAGGACATAGCGTTGGCTACCCGTGATA
TTGCTGAAGAGCTTGGCGGCGAATGGGCTGACCGCTTCCTCGTGCTTTACGGTATCGCCGCTCCCGATTC
GCAGCGCATCGCCTTCTATCGCCTTCTTGACGAGTTCTTCTGAGCGGGACTCTGGGGTTCGCGAAATGAC
CGACCAAGCGACGCCCAACCTGCCATCACGAGATTTCGATTCCACCGCCGCCTTCTATGAAAGGTTGGGC
TTCGGAATCGTTTTCCGGGACGCCGGCTGGATGATCCTCCAGCGCGGGGATCTCATGCTGGAGTTCTTCG
CCCACCCCAACTTGTTTATTGCAGCTTATAATGGTTACAAATAAAGCAATAGCATCACAAATTTCACAAA
TAAAGCATTTTTTTCACTGCATTCTAGTTGTGGTTTGTCCAAACTCATCAATGTATCTTATCATGTCTGT
ATACCGTCGACCTCTAGCTAGAGCTTGGCGTAATCATGGTCATAGCTGTTTCCTGTGTGAAATTGTTATC
CGCTCACAATTCCACACAACATACGAGCCGGAAGCATAAAGTGTAAAGCCTGGGGTGCCTAATGAGTGAG
CTAACTCACATTAATTGCGTTGCGCTCACTGCCCGCTTTCCAGTCGGGAAACCTGTCGTGCCAGCTGCAT
TAATGAATCGGCCAACGCGCGGGGAGAGGCGGTTTGCGTATTGGGCGCTCTTCCGCTTCCTCGCTCACTG
ACTCGCTGCGCTCGGTCGTTCGGCTGCGGCGAGCGGTATCAGCTCACTCAAAGGCGGTAATACGGTTATC
CACAGAATCAGGGGATAACGCAGGAAAGAACATGTGAGCAAAAGGCCAGCAAAAGGCCAGGAACCGTAAA
AAGGCCGCGTTGCTGGCGTTTTTCCATAGGCTCCGCCCCCCTGACGAGCATCACAAAAATCGACGCTCAA
GTCAGAGGTGGCGAAACCCGACAGGACTATAAAGATACCAGGCGTTTCCCCCTGGAAGCTCCCTCGTGCG
CTCTCCTGTTCCGACCCTGCCGCTTACCGGATACCTGTCCGCCTTTCTCCCTTCGGGAAGCGTGGCGCTT
TCTCATAGCTCACGCTGTAGGTATCTCAGTTCGGTGTAGGTCGTTCGCTCCAAGCTGGGCTGTGTGCACG
AACCCCCCGTTCAGCCCGACCGCTGCGCCTTATCCGGTAACTATCGTCTTGAGTCCAACCCGGTAAGACA
CGACTTATCGCCACTGGCAGCAGCCACTGGTAACAGGATTAGCAGAGCGAGGTATGTAGGCGGTGCTACA
GAGTTCTTGAAGTGGTGGCCTAACTACGGCTACACTAGAAGAACAGTATTTGGTATCTGCGCTCTGCTGA
AGCCAGTTACCTTCGGAAAAAGAGTTGGTAGCTCTTGATCCGGCAAACAAACCACCGCTGGTAGCGGTGG
TTTTTTTGTTTGCAAGCAGCAGATTACGCGCAGAAAAAAAGGATCTCAAGAAGATCCTTTGATCTTTTCT
ACGGGGTCTGACGCTCAGTGGAACGAAAACTCACGTTAAGGGATTTTGGTCATGAGATTATCAAAAAGGA
TCTTCACCTAGATCCTTTTAAATTAAAAATGAAGTTTTAAATCAATCTAAAGTATATATGAGTAAACTTG
GTCTGACAGTTACCAATGCTTAATCAGTGAGGCACCTATCTCAGCGATCTGTCTATTTCGTTCATCCATA
GTTGCCTGACTCCCCGTCGTGTAGATAACTACGATACGGGAGGGCTTACCATCTGGCCCCAGTGCTGCAA
TGATACCGCGAGACCCACGCTCACCGGCTCCAGATTTATCAGCAATAAACCAGCCAGCCGGAAGGGCCGA
GCGCAGAAGTGGTCCTGCAACTTTATCCGCCTCCATCCAGTCTATTAATTGTTGCCGGGAAGCTAGAGTA
AGTAGTTCGCCAGTTAATAGTTTGCGCAACGTTGTTGCCATTGCTACAGGCATCGTGGTGTCACGCTCGT
CGTTTGGTATGGCTTCATTCAGCTCCGGTTCCCAACGATCAAGGCGAGTTACATGATCCCCCATGTTGTG
CAAAAAAGCGGTTAGCTCCTTCGGTCCTCCGATCGTTGTCAGAAGTAAGTTGGCCGCAGTGTTATCACTC
ATGGTTATGGCAGCACTGCATAATTCTCTTACTGTCATGCCATCCGTAAGATGCTTTTCTGTGACTGGTG
AGTACTCAACCAAGTCATTCTGAGAATAGTGTATGCGGCGACCGAGTTGCTCTTGCCCGGCGTCAATACG
GGATAATACCGCGCCACATAGCAGAACTTTAAAAGTGCTCATCATTGGAAAACGTTCTTCGGGGCGAAAA
CTCTCAAGGATCTTACCGCTGTTGAGATCCAGTTCGATGTAACCCACTCGTGCACCCAACTGATCTTCAG
CATCTTTTACTTTCACCAGCGTTTCTGGGTGAGCAAAAACAGGAAGGCAAAATGCCGCAAAAAAGGGAAT
AAGGGCGACACGGAAATGTTGAATACTCATACTCTTCCTTTTTCAATATTATTGAAGCATTTATCAGGGT
TATTGTCTCATGAGCGGATACATATTTGAATGTATTTAGAAAAATAAACAAATAGGGGTTCCGCGCACAT
TTCCCCGAAAAGTGCCACCTGACGTC
Features (pLannotate 1.2.2; 21 found; start..end, strand, type, name):
     92..395     +  enhancer       CMV enhancer: human cytomegalovirus immediate early enhancer
    673..1689    +  intron         chimeric intron: chimera between introns from chicken β-actin and rabbit β-globin
   1750..1767    +  misc_feature   MCS (fragment): multiple cloning site
   1785..2183    +  CDS            Nluc (fragment): NanoLuc® luciferase human codon-optimized
   2187..2633    +  CDS            CALMA_HALRO: Experimental evidence at protein level: Swiss-Prot protein existence level 1. Calmodulin mediates the control of a large number of enzymes, ion channels and other proteins by Ca(2+). Among the enzymes to be stimulated by the calmodulin-Ca(2+) complex are a number of protein kinases and phosphatases. From Halocynthia roretzi (Sea squirt) (Cynthia roretzi).
   2646..2723    +  CDS            MYLK2 (fragment): MYLK2_HUMAN - Experimental evidence at protein level: Swiss-Prot protein existence level 1. Implicated in the level of global muscle contraction and cardiac function. Phosphorylates a specific serine in the N-terminus of a myosin light chain. From Homo sapiens (Human).
   2730..2846    +  CDS            Nluc (fragment): NanoLuc® luciferase human codon-optimized
   2989..3213    +  polyA_signal   bGH poly(A) signal: bovine growth hormone polyadenylation signal
   3217..3238    +  promoter       SV40 promoter (fragment): SV40 enhancer and early promoter
   3259..3687    +  rep_origin     f1 ori (sequence partly withheld): f1 bacteriophage origin of replication; arrow indicates direction of (+) strand synthesis
   3701..4030    +  promoter       SV40 promoter: SV40 enhancer and early promoter
   4097..4888    +  CDS            neo: KKA2_KLEPN - Also known as kan, nptII. Experimental evidence at protein level: Swiss-Prot protein existence level 1. Resistance to kanamycin, neomycin, paromomycin, ribostamycin, butirosin and gentamicin B. From Klebsiella pneumoniae.
   4914..5072    +  CDS            ble (fragment): BLE_KLEPN - Experimental evidence at protein level: Swiss-Prot protein existence level 1. Binding protein with a strong affinity to the bleomycin family of antibiotics. Binds to CL990; an antimitotic-antibiotic compound. From Klebsiella pneumoniae.
   5067..5188    +  polyA_signal   SV40 poly(A) signal: SV40 polyadenylation signal
   5261..5277    -  protein_bind   lac operator: The lac repressor binds to the lac operator to inhibit transcription in E. coli. This inhibition can be relieved by adding lactose or isopropyl-β-D-thiogalactopyranoside (IPTG). lac repressor encoded by lacI
   5285..5315    -  promoter       lac promoter: promoter for the E. coli lac operon
   5330..5351    -  protein_bind   CAP binding site: CAP binding activates transcription in the presence of cAMP. E. coli catabolite activator protein
   5364..5456    -  CDS            lacI (fragment): lac repressor; lacI; The lac repressor binds to the lac operator to inhibit transcription in E. coli. This inhibition can be relieved by adding lactose or isopropyl-β-D-thiogalactopyranoside (IPTG).
   5639..6227    -  rep_origin     ori: high-copy-number ColE1/pMB1/pBR322/pUC origin of replication
   6398..7258    -  CDS            AmpR: β-lactamase; bla; confers resistance to ampicillin, carbenicillin, and related antibiotics
   7259..7363    -  promoter       AmpR promoter: bla
