[The description below was written by a language model from this plasmid's Addgene catalogue record and pLannotate feature annotations shown in this document.]
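Description:
pcDNA3.1-Blue_CaMBI is a mammalian expression plasmid of about 7.4 kb built on a modified pcDNA3.1 backbone, encoding a synthetic blue calcium-modulated bioluminescent indicator (Blue CaMBI). It is maintained in E. coli at high copy through a ColE1/pUC-type origin with ampicillin selection from the AmpR (β-lactamase) gene. It also carries an f1 origin. For mammalian cells, an SV40 early promoter drives a neomycin phosphotransferase gene followed by an SV40 polyadenylation signal, a cassette that normally permits G418 selection of stable transfectants. Short lac promoter/operator, lacI and ble fragments appear to be backbone remnants with no evident role.

Expression of the sensor comes from a CAG-type promoter: the depositor inserted the chicken β-actin promoter and a chimeric chicken β-actin/rabbit β-globin intron between the CMV enhancer and the coding region, giving strong, broadly active transcription that terminates at the bGH polyadenylation signal. The roughly 1.06 kb open reading frame is annotated as a large N-terminal portion of NanoLuc luciferase, then a calmodulin domain, then a short myosin light chain kinase fragment (annotated against MYLK2) that is presumably a calmodulin-binding peptide, then the remaining C-terminal portion of NanoLuc. This layout indicates a calcium-sensing module inserted within the luciferase, so that calcium-dependent binding of calmodulin to the peptide would modulate light output and allow calcium activity to be read by bioluminescence without excitation light.

Two nearly identical sequence records are given. The repository's sequencing result differs by two nucleotides and lacks the β-actin promoter annotation, consistent with the depositor's note that the CAG region is not fully resolved there, so the depositor sequence should be used for that segment.
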