Addgene plasmid #124097: pcDNA3.1-Blue_CaMBI
Purpose: Blue calcium-modulated bioluminescent indicator
Depositing lab: Michael Lin. Depositing organization: Stanford University. Publication: An orange calcium-modulated bioluminescent indicator for non-invasive activity imaging. Oh Y, Park Y, Cho JH, Wu H, Paulk NK, Liu LX, Kim N, Kay MA, Wu JC, Lin MZ. Nat Chem Biol. 2019 Apr 1. pii: 10.1038/s41589-019-0256-z. doi: 10.1038/s41589-019-0256-z. PubMed 30936501.
Backbone
  Vector backbone: pcDNA3.1
  Backbone size w/o insert (bp): 6330
  Total vector size (bp): 7392
  Modifications to backbone: Chicken beta-actin promoter + Chicken beta-actin intron+ rabbit beta-globin intron inserted between CMV enhancer and inserted gene
  Vector type: Mammalian Expression
Growth in bacteria
  Bacterial resistance: Ampicillin, 100 μg/mL
  Growth temperature: 37°C
  Growth strain: DH5alpha
  Copy number: High Copy
Gene/Insert
  Gene/Insert name: Blue CaMBI
  Species: Synthetic
  Insert size (bp): 1062
Terms and licenses: Academic/Nonprofit Terms; Industry Terms: Not Available to Industry
Depositor comments: Note: Addgene NGS is unable to fully resolve the CAG promoter sequence. Please refer to the depositor sequence for this section of the plasmid.
How to cite: pcDNA3.1-Blue_CaMBI was a gift from Michael Lin (Addgene plasmid # 124097 ; http://n2t.net/addgene:124097 ; RRID:Addgene_124097)
